>Addgene plasmid #179426 | pSL008_phiC31_neo-5xTetO-pEF-H2B-mCitrine-5kb,lambda-pRSV-H2B-mCherry | addgene full sequence | sequence record 355614 | Addgene NGS Result
GATGTAGGTCACGGTCTCGAAGCCGCGGTGCGGGTGCCAGGGCGTGCCCTTGGGCTCCCCGGGCGCGTAC
TCCACCTCACCCATCTGGTCCATCATGATGAACGGGTCGAGGTGGCGGTAGTTGATCCCGGCGAACGCGC
GGCGCACCGGGAAGCCCTCGCCCTCGAAACCGCTGGGCGCGGTGGTCACGGTGAGCACGGGACGTGCGAC
GGCGTCGGCGGGTGCGGATACGCGGGGCAGCGTCAGCGGGTTCTCGACGGTCACGGCGGGCATGTCGACG
GTATCGATAAGCTTACGCGTGCTAGCGCATGCAGATCTACTAGTCGGCCGGATAAAGATATCAACTCGAG
ATGGGATCGGCCATTGAACAAGATGGATTGCACGCAGGTTCTCCGGCCGCTTGGGTGGAGAGGCTATTCG
GCTATGACTGGGCACAACAGACAATCGGCTGCTCTGATGCCGCCGTGTTCCGGCTGTCAGCGCAGGGGCG
CCCGGTTCTTTTTGTCAAGACCGACCTGTCCGGTGCCCTGAATGAACTGCAGGACGAGGCAGCGCGGCTA
TCGTGGCTGGCCACGACGGGCGTTCCTTGCGCAGCTGTGCTCGACGTTGTCACTGAAGCGGGAAGGGACT
GGCTGCTATTGGGCGAAGTGCCGGGGCAGGATCTCCTGTCATCTCACCTTGCTCCTGCCGAGAAAGTATC
CATCATGGCTGATGCAATGCGGCGGCTGCATACGCTTGATCCGGCTACCTGCCCATTCGACCACCAAGCG
AAACATCGCATCGAGCGAGCACGTACTCGGATGGAAGCCGGTCTTGTCGATCAGGATGATCTGGACGAAG
AGCATCAGGGGCTCGCGCCAGCCGAACTGTTCGCCAGGCTCAAGGCGCGCATGCCCGACGGCGATGATCT
CGTCGTGACCCATGGCGATGCCTGCTTGCCGAATATCATGGTGGAAAATGGCCGCTTTTCTGGATTCATC
GACTGTGGCCGGCTGGGTGTGGCGGACCGCTATCAGGACATAGCGTTGGCTACCCGTGATATTGCTGAAG
AGCTTGGCGGCGAATGGGCTGACCGCTTCCTCGTGCTTTACGGTATCGCCGCTCCCGATTCGCAGCGCAT
CGCCTTCTATCGCCTTCTTGACGAGTTCTTCTGAGGGGATCAATTCTCTAGAGCTCGCTGATCAGCCTCG
ACTGTGCCTTCTAGTTGCCAGCCATCTGTTGTTTGCCCCTCCCCCGTGCCTTCCTTGACCCTGGAAGGTG
CCACTCCCACTGTCCTTTCCTAATAAAATGAGGAAATTGCATCGCATTGTCTGAGTAGGTGTCATTCTAT
TCTGGGGGGTGGGGTGGGGCAGGACAGCAAGGGGGAGGATTGGGAAGACAATAGCAGGCATGCTGGGGAT
GCGGTGGGCTCTATGGCTTCTGAGGCGGAAAGAACCAGCTGGGGGCTAGCAAAGCCTAGGAAGACGTCGA
TATACGCGTCGAGTTTACTCCCTATCAGTGATAGAGAACGTATGTCGAGTTTACTCCCTATCAGTGATAG
AGAACGTATGTCGAGTTTACTCCCTATCAGTGATAGAGAACGTATGTCGAGTTTATCCCTATCAGTGATA
GAGAACGTATGTCGAGTTTACTCCCTATCAGTGATAGAGAACGTATGTCGAGGTAGGCGTGTACGGTGGG
AATGCATGAGCGCACATCGCCCACAGTCCCCGAGAAGTTGGGGGGAGGGGTCGGCAATTGAACCGGTGCC
TAGAGAAGGTGGCGCGGGGTAAACTGGGAAAGTGATGTCGTGTACTGGCTCCGCCTTTTTCCCGAGGGTG
GGGGAGAACCGTATATAAGTGCAGTAGTCGCCGTGAACGTTCTTTTTCGCAACGGGTTTGCCGCCAGAAC
ACAGGTAAGTGCCGTGTGTGGTTCCCGCGGGCCTGGCCTCTTTACGGGTTATGGCCCTTGCGTGCCTTGA
ATTACTTCCACCTGGCTGCAGTACGTGATTCTTGATCCCGAGCTTCGGGTTGGAAGTGGGTGGGAGAGTT
CGAGGCCTTGCGCTTAAGGAGCCCCTTCGCCTCGTGCTTGAGTTGAGGCCTGGCCTGGGCGCTGGGGCCG
CCGCGTGCGAATCTGGTGGCACCTTCGCGCCTGTCTCGCTGCTTTCGATAAGTCTCTAGCCATTTAAAAT
TTTTGATGACCTGCTGCGACGCTTTTTTTCTGGCAAGATAGTCTTGTAAATGCGGGCCAAGATCTGCACA
CTGGTATTTCGGTTTTTGGGGCCGCGGGCGGCGACGGGGCCCGTGCGTCCCAGCGCACATGTTCGGCGAG
GCGGGGCCTGCGAGCGCGGCCACCGAGAATCGGACGGGGGTAGTCTCAAGCTGGCCGGCCTGCTCTGGTG
CCTGGCCTCGCGCCGCCGTGTATCGCCCCGCCCTGGGCGGCAAGGCTGGCCCGGTCGGCACCAGTTGCGT
GAGCGGAAAGATGGCCGCTTCCCGGCCCTGCTGCAGGGAGCTCAAAATGGAGGACGCGGCGCTCGGGAGA
GCGGGCGGGTGAGTCACCCACACAAAGGAAAAGGGCCTTTCCGTCCTCAGCCGTCGCTTCATGTGACTCC
ACGGAGTACCGGGCGCCGTCCAGGCACCTCGATTAGTTCTCGAGCTTTTGGAGTACGTCGTCTTTAGGTT
GGGGGGAGGGGTTTTATGCGATGGAGTTTCCCCACACTGAGTGGGTGGAGACTGAAGTTAGGCCAGCTTG
GCACTTGATGTAATTCTCCTTGGAATTTGCCCTTTTTGAGTTTGGATCTTGGTTCATTCTCAAGCCTCAG
ACAGTGGTTCAAAGTTTTTTTCTTCCATTTCAGGTGTCGTGAGCTAGCGATTACGCCAAGCTCGAAATTA
ACCCTCACTAAAGGGAACAAAAGCTGGAGCTCCACCGCGGTGGCGGCCGCTCTAGCCCGGGCGGATCCCC
CGGGCTGCAGGAATTCGATATCAAGCTTGCCACCATGCCAGAGCCAGCGAAGTCTGCTCCCGCCCCGAAA
AAGGGCTCCAAGAAGGCGGTGACTAAGGCGCAGAAGAAAGGCGGCAAGAAGCGCAAGCGCAGCCGCAAGG
AGAGCTATTCCATCTATGTGTACAAGGTTCTGAAGCAGGTCCACCCTGACACCGGCATTTCGTCCAAGGC
CATGGGCATCATGAATTCGTTTGTGAACGACATTTTCGAGCGCATCGCAGGTGAGGCTTCCCGCCTGGCG
CATTACAACAAGCGCTCGACCATCACCTCCAGGGAGATCCAGACGGCCGTGCGCCTGCTGCTGCCTGGGG
AGTTGGCCAAGCACGCCGTGTCCGAGGGTACTAAGGCCATCACCAAGTACACCAGCGCTAAGGATCCCCG
GGTACCGGTCGCCACCATGGTGAGCAAGGGCGAGGAGCTGTTCACCGGGGTGGTGCCCATCCTGGTCGAG
CTGGACGGCGACGTAAACGGCCACAAGTTCAGCGTGTCCGGCGAGGGCGAGGGCGATGCCACCTACGGCA
AGCTGACCCTGAAGTTCATCTGCACCACCGGCAAGCTGCCCGTGCCCTGGCCCACCCTCGTGACCACCTT
CGGCTACGGCCTGATGTGCTTCGCCCGCTACCCCGACCACATGAAGCAGCACGACTTCTTCAAGTCCGCC
ATGCCCGAAGGCTACGTCCAGGAGCGCACCATCTTCTTCAAGGACGACGGCAACTACAAGACCCGCGCCG
AGGTGAAGTTCGAGGGCGACACCCTGGTGAACCGCATCGAGCTGAAGGGCATCGACTTCAAGGAGGACGG
CAACATCCTGGGGCACAAGCTGGAGTACAACTACAACAGCCACAACGTCTATATCATGGCCGACAAGCAG
AAGAACGGCATCAAGGTGAACTTCAAGATCCGCCACAACATCGAGGACGGCAGCGTGCAGCTCGCCGACC
ACTACCAGCAGAACACCCCCATCGGCGACGGCCCCGTGCTGCTGCCCGACAACCACTACCTGAGCTACCA
GTCCGCCCTGAGCAAAGACCCCAACGAGAAGCGCGATCACATGGTCCTGCTGGAGTTCGTGACCGCCGCC
GGGATCACTCTCGGCATGGACGAGCTGTACAAGTAGGTCGACCTCGAGGGGGGGCCCGGTACCAGGTAAG
TGTACCCAATTCGCCCTATAGTGAGTCGTATTACAATTCACTCGATCGCCCTTCCCAACAGTTGCGCAGC
CTGAATGGCGAATGGAGATCCAATTTTTAAGTGTATAATGTGTTAAACTACTGATTCTAATTGTTTGTGT
ATTTTAGATTCACAGTCCCAAGGCTCATTTCAGGCCCCTCAGTCCTCACAGTCTGTTCATGATCATAATC
AGCCATACCACATTTGTAGAGGTTTTACTTGCTTTAAAAAACCTCCCACACCTCCCCCTGAACCTGAAAC
ATAAAATGAATGCAATTGTTGTTGTTAACTTGTTTATTGCAGCTTATAATGGTTACAAATAAAGCAATAG
CATCACAAATTTCACAAATAAAGCATTTTTTTCACTGCATTCTAGTTGTGGTTTGTCCAAACTCATCAAT
GTATCTTAACGCGTAAATTGTAAGCGTCTCAGCAATTTATTTGGCGGCAACACAGGATCTCTCTTTTAAG
TTACTCTCTATTACATACGTTTTCCATCTAAAAATTAGTAGTATTGAACTTAACGGGGCATCGTATTGTA
GTTTTCCATATTTAGCTTTCTGCTTCCTTTTGGATAACCCACTGTTATTCATGTTGCATGGTGCACTGTT
TATACCAACGATATAGTCTATTAATGCATATATAGTATCGCCGAACGATTAGCTCTTCAGGCTTCTGAAG
AAGCGTTTCAAGTACTAATAAGCCGATAGATAGCCACGGACTTCGTAGCCATTTTTCATAAGTGTTAACT
TCCGCTCATCGCTCATAACAGACATTCACTACAGTTATGGCGGAAAGGTATGCATGCTGGGTGTGGGGAA
GTCGTGAAAGAAAAGAAGTCAGCTGCGTCGTTTGACATCACTGCTATCTTCTTACTGGTTATGCAGGTCG
TAGTGGGTGGCACACAAAGCTTTGCACTGGATTGCGAGGCTTTGTGCTTCTCTGGAGTGCGACAGGTTTG
ATGACAAAAAATTAGCGCAAGAAGACAAAAATCACCTTGCGCTAATGCTCTGTTACAGGTCACTAATACC
ATCTAAGTAGTTGATTCATAGTGACTGCATATGTTGTGTTTTACAGTATTATGTAGTCTGTTTTTTATGC
AAAATCTAATTTAATATATTGATATTTATATCATTTTACGTTTCTCGTTCAGCTTTTTTATACTAAGTTG
GCATTATAAAAAAGCATTGCTTATCAATTTGTTGCAACGAACAGGTCACTATCAGTCAAAATAAAATCAT
TATTTGATTTCAGTTTTGTCCCACTCCCTGCCTCTGTCATCACGATACTGTGATGCCATGGTGTCCGACT
TATGCCCGAGAAGATGTTGAGCAAACTTATCGCTTATCTGCTTCTCATAGAGTCTTGCAGACAAACTGCG
CAACTCGTGAAAGGTAGGCGGATCCCCTTCGAAGGAAAGACCTGATGCTTTTCGTGCGCGCATAAAATAC
CTTGATACTGTGCCGGATGAAAGCGGTTCGCGACGAGTAGATGCAATTATGGTTTCTCCGCCAAGAATCT
CTTTGCATTTATCAAGTGTTTCCTTCATTGATATTCCGAGAGCATCAATATGCAATGCTGTTGGGATGGC
AATTTTTACGCCTGTTTTGCTTTGCTCGACATAAAGATATCCATCTACGATATCAGACCACTTCATTTCG
CATAAATCACCAACTCGTTGCCCGGTAACAACAGCCAGTTCCATTGCAAGTCTGAGCCAACATGGTGATG
ATTCTGCTGCTTGATAAATTTTCAGGTATTCGTCAGCCGTAAGTCTTGATCTCCTTACCTCTGATTTTGC
TGCGCGAGTGGCAGCGACATGGTTTGTTGTTATATGGCCTTCAGCTATTGCCTCTCGGAATGCATCGCTC
AGTGTTGATCTGATTAACTTGGCTGACGCCGCCTTGCCCTCGTCTATGTATCCATTGAGCATTGCCGCAA
TTTCTTTTGTGGTGATGTCTTCAAGTGGAGCATCAGGCAGACCCCTCCTTATTGCTTTAATTTTGCTCAT
GTAATTTATGAGTGTCTTCTGCTTGATTCCTCTGCTGGCCAGGATTTTTTCGTAGCGATCAAGCCATGAA
TGTAACGTAACGGAATTATCACTGTTGATTCTCGCTGTCAGAGGCTTGTGTTTGTGTCCTGAAAATAACT
CAATGTTGGCCTGTATAGCTTCAGTGATTGCGATTCGCCTGTCTCTGCCTAATCCAAACTCTTTACCCGT
CCTTGGGTCCCTGTAGCAGTAATATCCATTGTTTCTTATATAAAGGTTAGGGGGTAAATCCCGGCGCTCA
TGACTTCGCCTTCTTCCCATTTCTGATCCTCTTCAAAAGGCCACCTGTTACTGGTCGATTTAAGTCAACC
TTTACCGCTGATTCGTGGAACAGATACTCTCTTCCATCCTTAACCGGAGGTGGGAATATCCTGCATTCCC
GAACCCATCGACGAACTGTTTCAAGGCTTCTTGGACGTCGCTGGCGTGCGTTCCACTCCTGAAGTGTCAA
GTACATCGCAAAGTCTCCGCAATTACACGCAAGAAAAAACCGCCATCAGGCGGCTTGGTGTTCTTTCAGT
TCTTCAATTCGAATATTGGTTACGTCTGCATGTGCTATCTGCGCCCATATCATCCAGTGGTCGTAGCAGT
CGTTGATGTTCTCCGCTTCGATAACTCTGTTGAATGGCTCTCCATTCCATTCTCCTGTGACTCGGAAGTG
CATTTATCATCTCCATAAAACAAAACCCGCCGTAGCGAGTTCAGATAAAATAAATCCCCGCGAGAGCGAG
GATTGTTATGTAATATTGGGTTTAATCATCTATATGTTTTGTACAGAGAGGGCAAGTATCGTTTCCACCG
TACTCGTGATAATAATTTTGCACGGTATCAGTCATTTCTCGCACATTGCAGAATGGGGATTTGTCTTCAT
TAGACTTATAAACCTTCATGGAATATTTGTATGCCGACTCTATATCTATACCTTCATCTACATAAACACC
TTCGTGATGTCTGCATGGAGACAAGACACCGGATCTGCACAACATTGATAACGCCCAATCTTTTTGCTCA
GACTCTAACTCATTGATACTCATTTATAAACTCCTTGCAATGTATGTCGTTTCAGCTAAACGGTATCAGC
AATGTTTATGTAAAGAAACAGTAAGATAATACTCAACCCGATGTTTGAGTACGGTCATCATCTGACACTA
CAGACTCTGGCATCGCTGTGAAGACGACGCGAAATTCAGCATTTTCACAAGCGTTATCTTTTACAAAACC
GATCTCACTCTCCTTTGATGCGAATGCCAGCGTCAGACATCATATGCAGATACTCACCTGCATCCTGAAC
CCATTGACCTCCAACCCCGTAATAGCGATGCGTAATGATGTCGATAGTTACTAACGGGTCTTGTTCGATT
AACTGCCGCAGAAACTCTTCCAGGTCACCAGTGCAGCGCTTGATAACAGGAGTCTTCCCAGGATGGCGAA
CAACAAGAAACTGGTTTCCGTCTTCACGGACTTCGTTGCTTTCCAGTTTAGCAATACGCTTACTCCCATC
CGAGATAACACCTTCGTAATACTCACGCTGCTCGTTGAGTTTTGATTTTGCTGTTTCAAGCTCAACACGC
AGTTTCCCTACTGTTAGCGCAATATCCTCGTTCTCCTGGTCGCGGCGTTTGATGTATTGCTGGTTTCTTT
CCCGTTCATCCAGCAGTTCCAGCACAATCGATGGTGTTACCAATTCATGGAAAAGGTCTGCGTCAAATCC
CCAGTCGTCATGCATTGCCTGCTCTGCCGCTTCACGCAGTGCCTGAGAGTTAATTTCGCTCACTTCGAAC
CTCTCTGTTTACTGATAAGTTCCAGATCCTCCTGGCAACTTGCACAAGTCCGACAACCCTGAACGACCAG
GCGTCTTCGTTCATCTATCGGATCGCCACACTCACAACAATGAGTGGCAGATATAGCCTGGTGGTTCAGG
CGGCGCATTTTTATTGCTGTGTTGCGCTGTAATTCTTCTATTTCTGATGCTGAATCAATGATGTCTGCCA
TCTTTCATTAATCCCTGAACTGTTGGTTAATACGCTTGAGGGTGAATGCGAATAATAAAAAAGGAGCCTG
TAGCTCCCTGATGATTTTGCTTTTCATGTTCATCGTTCCTTAAAGACGCCGTTTAACATGCCGATTGCCA
GGCTTAAATGAGTCGGTGTGAATCCCATCAGCGTTACCGTTTCGCGGTGCTTCTTCAGTACGCTACGGCA
AATGTCATCGACGTTTTTATCCGGAAACTGCTGTCTGGCTTTTTTTGATTTCAGAATTAGCCTGACGGGC
AATGCTGCGAAGGGCGTTTTCCTGCTGAGGTGTCATTGAACAAGTCCCATGTCGGCAAGCATAAGCACAC
AGAATATGAAGCCCGCTGCCAGAAAAATGCATTCCGTGGTTGTCATACCTGGTTTCTCTCATCTGCTTCT
GCTTTCGCCACCATCATTTCCAGCTTTTGTGAAAGGGATGCGGCTAACGTATGAAATTCTTCGTCTGTTT
CTACTGGTATTGGCACAAACCTGATTCCAATTTGAGCAAGGCTATGTGCCATCTCGATACTCGTTCTTAA
CTCAACAGAAGATGCTTTGTGCATACAGCCCCTCGTTTATTATTTATCTCCTCAGCCAGCCGCTGTGCTT
TCAGTGGATTTCGGATAACAGAAAGGCCGGGAAATACCCAGCCTCGCTTTGTAACGGAGTAGACGAAAGT
GATTGCGCCTACCCGGATATTATCGTGAGGATGCGTCATCGCCATTGCTCCCCAAATACAAAACCAATTT
CAGCCAGTGCCTCGTCCATTTTTTCGATGAACTCCGGCACGATCTCGTCAAAACTCGCCATGTACTTTTC
ATCCCGCTCAATCACGACATAATGCAGGCCTTCACGCTTCATACGCGGGTCATAGTTGGCAAAGTACCAG
GCATTTTTTCGCGTCACCCACATGCTGTACTGCACCTGGGCCATGTAAGCTGACTTTATGGCCTCGAAAC
CACCGAGCCGGAACTTCATGAAATCCCGGGAGGTAAACGGGCATTTCAGTTCAAGGCCGTTGCCGTCACT
GCATAAACCATCGGGAGAGCAGGCGGTACGCATACTTTCGTCGCGATAGATGATCGGGGATTCAGTAACA
TTCACGCCGGAAGTGAATTCAAACAGGGTTCTGGCGTCGTTCTCGTACTGTTTTCCCCAGGCCAGTGCTT
TAGCGTTAACTTCCGGAGCCACACCGGTGCAAACCTCAGCAAGCAGGGTGTGGAAGTAGGACATTTTCAT
GTCAGGCCACTTCTTTCCGGAGCGGGGTTTTGCTATCACGTTGTGAACTTCTGAAGCGGTGATGACGCCG
AGCCGTAATTTGTGCCACGCATCATCCCCCTGTTCGACAGCTCTCACATCGATCCCGGTACGCTGCAGGA
TAATGTCCCTAGGGACGTCCATATGAATGTAGTCTTATGCAATACACTTGTAGTCTTGCAACATGGTAAC
GATGAGTTAGCAACATGCCTTACAAGGAGAGAAAAAGCACCGTGCATGCCGATTGGTGGAAGTAAGGTGG
TACGATCGTGCCTTATTAGGAAGGCAACAGACAGGTCTGACATGGATTGGACGAACCACTGAATTGCGCA
TTGCAGAGATAATTGTATTTAAGTGCCTAGCTCGATACAATAAACGCCATTTGACCATTCACCACATTGG
TGTGCACCCTGCAGATCTAGAATGCCAGAGCCAGCGAAGTCTGCTCCCGCCCCGAAAAAGGGCTCCAAGA
AGGCGGTGACTAAGGCGCAGAAGAAAGGCGGCAAGAAGCGCAAGCGCAGCCGCAAGGAGAGCTATTCCAT
CTATGTGTACAAGGTTCTGAAGCAGGTCCACCCTGACACCGGCATTTCGTCCAAGGCCATGGGCATCATG
AATTCGTTTGTGAACGACATTTTCGAGCGCATCGCAGGTGAGGCTTCCCGCCTGGCGCATTACAACAAGC
GCTCGACCATCACCTCCAGGGAGATCCAGACGGCCGTGCGCCTGCTGCTGCCTGGGGAGTTGGCCAAGCA
CGCCGTGTCCGAGGGTACTAAGGCCATCACCAAGTACACCAGCGCTAAGGATCCACCGGTCGCCACCATG
GTGAGCAAGGGCGAGGAGGATAACATGGCCATCATCAAGGAGTTCATGCGCTTCAAGGTGCACATGGAGG
GCTCCGTGAACGGCCACGAGTTCGAGATCGAGGGCGAGGGCGAGGGCCGCCCCTACGAGGGCACCCAGAC
CGCCAAGCTGAAGGTGACCAAGGGTGGCCCCCTGCCCTTCGCCTGGGACATCCTGTCCCCTCAGTTCATG
TACGGCTCCAAGGCCTACGTGAAGCACCCCGCCGACATTCCCGACTACTTGAAGCTGTCCTTCCCCGAGG
GCTTCAAGTGGGAGCGCGTGATGAACTTCGAGGACGGCGGCGTGGTGACCGTGACCCAGGACTCCTCCCT
GCAGGACGGCGAGTTCATCTACAAGGTGAAGCTGCGCGGCACCAACTTCCCCTCCGACGGCCCCGTAATG
CAGAAGAAGACCATGGGCTGGGAGGCCTCCTCCGAGCGGATGTACCCCGAGGACGGCGCCCTGAAGGGCG
AGATCAAGCAGAGGCTGAAGCTGAAGGACGGCGGCCACTACGACGCTGAGGTCAAGACCACCTACAAGGC
CAAGAAGCCCGTGCAGCTGCCCGGCGCCTACAACGTCAACATCAAGTTGGACATCACCTCCCACAACGAG
GACTACACCATCGTGGAACAGTACGAACGCGCCGAGGGCCGCCACTCCACCGGCGGCATGGACGAGCTGT
ACAAGTCTTAAGCGACTCTAGATCATAATCAGCCATACCACATTTGTAGAGGTTTTACTTGCTTTAAAAA
ACCTCCCACACCTCCCCCTGAACCTGAAACATAAAATGAATGCAATTGTTGTTGTTAACTTGTTTATTGC
AGCTTATAATGGTTACAAATAAAGCAATAGCATCACAAATTTCACAAATAAAGCATTTTTTTCACTGCAT
TCTAGTTGTGGTTTGTCCAAACTCATCAATGTATCTCATATGTGTATCCGCTCATGAGACAATAACCCTG
ATAAATGCTTCAATAATATTGAAAAAGGAAGAGTATGAGTATTCAACATTTCCGTGTCGCCCTTATTCCC
TTTTTTGCGGCATTTTGCCTTCCTGTTTTTGCTCACCCAGAAACGCTGGTGAAAGTAAAAGATGCTGAAG
ATCAGTTGGGTGCACGAGTGGGTTACATCGAACTGGATCTCAACAGCGGTAAGATCCTTGAGAGTTTTCG
CCCCGAAGAACGTTTTCCAATGATGAGCACTTTTAAAGTTCTGCTATGTGGCGCGGTATTATCCCGTATT
GACGCCGGGCAAGAGCAACTCGGTCGCCGCATACACTATTCTCAGAATGACTTGGTTGAGTACTCACCAG
TCACAGAAAAGCATCTTACGGATGGCATGACAGTAAGAGAATTATGCAGTGCTGCCATAACCATGAGTGA
TAACACTGCGGCCAACTTACTTCTGACAACGATCGGAGGACCGAAGGAGCTAACCGCTTTTTTGCACAAC
ATGGGGGATCATGTAACTCGCCTTGATCGTTGGGAACCGGAGCTGAATGAAGCCATACCAAACGACGAGC
GTGACACCACGATGCCTGTAGCAATGGCAACAACGTTGCGCAAACTATTAACTGGCGAACTACTTACTCT
AGCTTCCCGGCAACAATTAATAGACTGGATGGAGGCGGATAAAGTTGCAGGACCACTTCTGCGCTCGGCC
CTTCCGGCTGGCTGGTTTATTGCTGATAAATCTGGAGCCGGTGAGCGTGGGTCTCGCGGTATCATTGCAG
CACTGGGGCCAGATGGTAAGCCCTCCCGTATCGTAGTTATCTACACGACGGGGAGTCAGGCAACTATGGA
TGAACGAAATAGACAGATCGCTGAGATAGGTGCCTCACTGATTAAGCATTGGTAACTGTCAGACCAAGTT
TACTCATATATACTTTAGATTGATTTAAAACTTCATTTTTAATTTAAAAGGATCTAGGTGAAGATCCTTT
TTGATAATCTCATGACCAAAATCCCTTAACGTGAGTTTTCGTTCCACTGAGCGTCAGACCCCGTAGAAAA
GATCAAAGGATCTTCTTGAGATCCTTTTTTTCTGCGCGTAATCTGCTGCTTGCAAACAAAAAAACCACCG
CTACCAGCGGTGGTTTGTTTGCCGGATCAAGAGCTACCAACTCTTTTTCCGAAGGTAACTGGCTTCAGCA
GAGCGCAGATACCAAATACTGTTCTTCTAGTGTAGCCGTAGTTAGGCCACCACTTCAAGAACTCTGTAGC
ACCGCCTACATACCTCGCTCTGCTAATCCTGTTACCAGTGGCTGCTGCCAGTGGCGATAAGTCGTGTCTT
ACCGGGTTGGACTCAAGACGATAGTTACCGGATAAGGCGCAGCGGTCGGGCTGAACGGGGGGTTCGTGCA
CACAGCCCAGCTTGGAGCGAACGACCTACACCGAACTGAGATACCTACAGCGTGAGCTATGAGAAAGCGC
CACGCTTCCCGAAGGGAGAAAGGCGGACAGGTATCCGGTAAGCGGCAGGGTCGGAACAGGAGAGCGCACG
AGGGAGCTTCCAGGGGGAAACGCCTGGTATCTTTATAGTCCTGTCGGGTTTCGCCACCTCTGACTTGAGC
GTCGATTTTTGTGATGCTCGTCAGGGGGGCGGAGCCTATGGAAAAACGCCAGCAACGCGGCCTTTTTACG
GTTCCTGGCCTTTTGCTGGCCTTTTGCTCACATGTTCTTTCCTGCGGTACCGATCATAATCAGCCATACC
ACATTTGTAGAGGTTTTACTTGCTTTAAAAAACCTCCCACACCTCCCCCTGAACCTGAAACATAAAATGA
ATGCAATTGTTGTTGTTAACTTGTTTATTGCAGCTTATAATGGTTACAAATAAAGCAATAGCATCACAAA
TTTCACAAATAAAGCATTTTTTTCACTGCATTCTAGTTGTGGTTTGTCCAAACTCATCAATGTATCTTAT
CATGTCTGGATCATAATCAGCCATACCACATTTGTAGAGGTTTTACTTGCTTTAAAAAACCTCCCACACC
TCCCCCTGAACCTGAAACATAAAATGAATGCAATTGTTGTTGTTAACTTGTTTATTGCAGCTTATAATGG
TTACAAATAAAGCAATAGCATCACAAATTTCACAAATAAAGCATTTTTTTCACTGCATTCTAGTTGTGGT
TTGTCCAAACTCATCAATGTATCTTATCATGTCTGCTCGAGGTCGAC
Features (pLannotate 1.2.2; 38 found; start..end, strand, type, name):
     16..85      +  protein_bind   attB: attB site for the φC31 integrase (Groth et al., 2000) phage φC31 integrase
    274..294     -  misc_feature   MCS (fragment): pBluescript multiple cloning site
    351..1154    +  CDS            NeoR/KanR: aminoglycoside phosphotransferase from Tn5; aph(3')-II (or nptII); confers resistance to neomycin, kanamycin, and G418 (Geneticin®)
   1192..1416    +  polyA_signal   bGH poly(A) signal: bovine growth hormone polyadenylation signal
   1420..1441    +  promoter       SV40 promoter (fragment): SV40 enhancer and early promoter
   1478..1681    +  promoter       tight TRE promoter (fragment): Tet-responsive promoter PTight, consisting of seven tet operator sequences followed by the minimal CMV promoter
   1489..1507    +  protein_bind   tet operator: tetO; bacterial operator O2 for the tetR and tetA genes tetracycline repressor TetR
   1688..1894    +  promoter       EF-1α core promoter: core promoter for human elongation factor EF-1α
   1895..2833    +  intron         EF-1α intron A: intron upstream of the start codon of human EF-1α
   2866..2884    +  promoter       T3 promoter: promoter for bacteriophage T3 RNA polymerase
   2975..3352    +  CDS            H2B: human histone H2B; HIST1H2BJ
   3377..4093    +  CDS            Citrine: Citrine is a basic (constitutively fluorescent) yellow fluorescent protein published in 2001, derived from Aequorea victoria. It has moderate acid sensitivity.
   4097..4123    +  misc_feature   MCS (fragment): pBluescript multiple cloning site
   4145..4163    -  promoter       T7 promoter: promoter for bacteriophage T7 RNA polymerase
   4173..4212    +  CDS            lacZα (fragment): LacZα fragment of β-galactosidase; lacZ fragment
   4222..4277    +  intron         small t intron (fragment): SV40 (simian virus 40) small t antigen intron
   4277..4414    +  CDS            large T antigen (fragment): large T antigen from SV40 (simian virus 40)
   4437..4558    +  polyA_signal   SV40 poly(A) signal: SV40 polyadenylation signal
   5024..5182    -  CDS            YDH2_PLAFS (fragment): Protein predicted: Swiss-Prot protein existence level 4. From Plasmodium falciparum (isolate fcm17 / Senegal).
   5164..5395    -  protein_bind   λ attP: attP; integrase from phage λ λ integrase
   5390..6460    -  CDS            λ integrase: integrase from phage λ; int
   6441..6656    -  CDS            xis: VXIS_LAMBD - Experimental evidence at protein level: Swiss-Prot protein existence level 1. Part of the excision complex necessary for the excision of prophage from the host genome by site-specific recombination at the att site. From Escherichia phage lambda (Bacteriophage lambda).
   6955..7233    -  CDS            ea8.5: EA85_LAMBD - Protein predicted: Swiss-Prot protein existence level 4. From Escherichia phage lambda (Bacteriophage lambda).
   7428..7970    -  CDS            ea22: EA22_LAMBD - Protein predicted: Swiss-Prot protein existence level 4. From Escherichia phage lambda (Bacteriophage lambda).
   8681..8925    -  terminator     λ tL3 terminator: transcription terminator tL3 from phage λ
   8926..9598    -  CDS            Exo (fragment): 5' to 3' double-stranded DNA exonuclease in the λ Red system; exo; creates 3' single-stranded DNA tails
   9616..9878    +  promoter       RSV promoter: Rous sarcoma virus enhancer/promoter
   9892..10269   +  CDS            H2B: human histone H2B; HIST1H2BJ
  10288..10995   +  CDS            mCherry: mCherry is a basic (constitutively fluorescent) red fluorescent protein published in 2004, derived from Discosoma sp.. It is reported to be a very rapidly-maturing monomer with low acid sensitivity.
  11011..11094   +  CDS            large T antigen (fragment): large T antigen from SV40 (simian virus 40)
  11117..11198   +  polyA_signal   SV40 poly(A) signal: SV40 polyadenylation signal
  11243..11304   +  promoter       AmpR promoter: bla
  11305..12165   +  CDS            AmpR: β-lactamase; bla; confers resistance to ampicillin, carbenicillin, and related antibiotics
  12336..12924   +  rep_origin     ori: high-copy-number ColE1/pMB1/pBR322/pUC origin of replication
  13002..13085   +  CDS            large T antigen (fragment): large T antigen from SV40 (simian virus 40)
  13108..13242   +  polyA_signal   SV40 poly(A) signal: SV40 polyadenylation signal
  13239..13322   +  CDS            large T antigen (fragment): large T antigen from SV40 (simian virus 40)
  13345..13466   +  polyA_signal   SV40 poly(A) signal: SV40 polyadenylation signal
