[The description below was written by a language model from this plasmid's Addgene catalogue record and pLannotate feature annotations shown in this document.]
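Description:
pSL008_phiC31_neo-5xTetO-pEF-H2B-mCitrine-5kb,lambda-pRSV-H2B-mCherry is a 13.5 kb mammalian expression plasmid built on the pSLR-test backbone and designed for site-specific genomic integration rather than episomal use. It is propagated in E. coli through a high-copy ColE1/pUC-type origin with ampicillin selection (AmpR). At one end it carries a φC31 attB site, which lets φC31 integrase recombine the plasmid into a matching attP-type docking site in the host genome. Immediately downstream of attB lies a NeoR/KanR coding sequence with a bGH polyadenylation signal. No promoter is annotated in front of it, which is consistent with a promoter-trap design in which G418 resistance depends on correct integration, although the record does not state this explicitly.

The payload is a pair of neighbouring nuclear fluorescent reporters. A tet operator array (5xTetO by name, annotated as a fragment of a TRE promoter) sits directly upstream of the human EF-1α core promoter and intron A, which drive H2B-mCitrine terminated by an SV40 poly(A) signal. About 5 kb of bacteriophage lambda DNA follows. Its annotated phage features (attP, int, xis, ea8.5, ea22, tL3, partial exo) are incidental, since the segment serves only as an inert spacer. Beyond it, an RSV promoter drives H2B-mCherry with its own SV40 poly(A), and additional SV40 poly(A) repeats lie after the bacterial backbone. The TetO sites allow doxycycline-controlled recruitment of TetR/rTetR-fused chromatin regulators upstream of the first gene. The two histone-tagged reporters then show, in single cells, whether and when silencing and reactivation spread from the targeted gene across the spacer to its neighbour.
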