Addgene plasmid #179426: pSL008_phiC31_neo-5xTetO-pEF-H2B-mCitrine-5kb,lambda-pRSV-H2B-mCherry
Purpose: Dual fluorescent reporter construct with 5kb lambda spacer, upstream TRE (Tetracycline Response Element) recruitment site, phiC31 attB for integration
Depositing lab: Lacra Bintu. Depositing organization: Stanford University. Publication: Dynamic spreading of chromatin-mediated gene silencing and reactivation between neighboring genes in single cells. Lensch S, Herschl MH, Ludwig CH, Sinha J, Hinks MM, Mukund A, Fujimori T, Bintu L. Elife. 2022 Jun 9;11. pii: 75115. doi: 10.7554/eLife.75115. PubMed 35678392.
Backbone
  Vector backbone: pSLR-test
  Backbone manufacturer: Yamaguchi et al. 2011 PLoS One, doi: 10.1371/journal.pone.0017267
  Vector type: Mammalian Expression
  Selectable markers: Neomycin (select with G418)
Growth in bacteria
  Bacterial resistance: Ampicillin, 100 μg/mL
  Growth temperature: 37°C
  Growth strain: DH5alpha
  Copy number: High Copy
Gene/Insert
  Gene/Insert name: TRE-cit-5kb-mch (alt name: TRE, H2B-mCitrine, lambda DNA spacer, H2B-mCherry)
  Species: H. sapiens (human), Synthetic; Escherichia virus Lambda
  Promoter: pEF alpha, pRSV
  Cloning method: Gibson Cloning
  Sequencing primers: 5′ n/a
Terms and licenses: Academic/Nonprofit Terms; Industry Terms: Not Available to Industry
Depositor comments: Please visit https://www.biorxiv.org/content/10.1101/2021.11.04.467237v1 for bioRxiv preprint.
How to cite: pSL008_phiC31_neo-5xTetO-pEF-H2B-mCitrine-5kb,lambda-pRSV-H2B-mCherry was a gift from Lacra Bintu (Addgene plasmid # 179426 ; http://n2t.net/addgene:179426 ; RRID:Addgene_179426)
